Addgene plasmid #174825: pEF1a-mMLH1dn
Purpose: Mammalian expression of mouse MLH1dn (codon optimized)
Depositing lab: David Liu. Publication: Enhanced prime editing systems by manipulating cellular determinants of editing outcomes. Chen PJ, Hussmann JA, Yan J, Knipping F, Ravisankar P, Chen PF, Chen C, Nelson JW, Newby GA, Sahin M, Osborn MJ, Weissman JS, Adamson B, Liu DR. Cell. 2021 Oct 28;184(22):5635-5652.e29. doi: 10.1016/j.cell.2021.09.018. PubMed 34653350.
Backbone
  Vector backbone: Custom
  Vector type: Mammalian Expression
Growth in bacteria
  Bacterial resistance: Ampicillin, 100 μg/mL
  Growth temperature: 37°C
  Growth strain: NEB Stable
  Copy number: High Copy
Gene/Insert
  Gene/Insert name: mouse MLH1dn (codon optimized) (alt name: mus musculus MLH1 del758-760)
  Species: M. musculus (mouse)
  Insert size (bp): 2271
  Mutation: deletion of residues 758-760
  Promoter: EF1a
  Cloning method: Ligation Independent Cloning
  Sequencing primers: 5′ EF1a-forward; 3′ BGH-reverse
Terms and licenses: Academic/Nonprofit Terms; Industry Terms: Not Available to Industry
How to cite: pEF1a-mMLH1dn was a gift from David Liu (Addgene plasmid # 174825 ; http://n2t.net/addgene:174825 ; RRID:Addgene_174825)
