[The description below was written by a language model from this plasmid's Addgene catalogue record, the feature table of its GenBank file and pLannotate feature annotations shown in this document.]
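Description:
pEF1a-mMLH1dn is a mammalian expression plasmid of about 6.3 kb, built on a custom backbone, that drives constitutive expression of a dominant-negative form of mouse MLH1. It is maintained in E. coli through a high-copy ColE1/pBR322-type origin and selected with ampicillin via the β-lactamase gene and its native promoter. No mammalian selection marker or reporter is annotated, which suggests use by transient transfection. Short remnants of other elements (lac promoter/operator, CAP site, and fragments of lacI, the CMV enhancer, SV40 sequences and bom) appear to be backbone leftovers without a role in the design.

The expression cassette consists of the human EF-1α promoter, a Kozak sequence, a 2,271 bp codon-optimized mouse Mlh1 open reading frame, and the bovine growth hormone polyadenylation signal. The coding sequence lacks residues 758–760, so it encodes amino acids 1–757, as the depositor's map labels it. No epitope tag or fusion partner is annotated on the protein. MLH1 normally pairs with PMS2 to form MutLα, which is recruited to mismatched heteroduplex DNA and nicks it during post-replicative mismatch repair. The truncated variant is intended to interfere with this pathway.

The associated publication concerns improving prime editing by manipulating cellular determinants of editing outcomes. In that context, the plasmid is presumably co-delivered with prime editing components in mouse cells to dampen mismatch repair temporarily and favour the intended edit. The depositor's map and the repository's sequencing result differ by one nucleotide in length and use offset coordinates, but they describe the same arrangement of parts.
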