LOCUS       pPC1396 6314 bp ds-DNA circular 29-SEP-2020
DEFINITION  [pBR322, Cb] pEF1a-mMLH1 1-757 genscript.
ACCESSION   urn.local...v-cd6qx86
KEYWORDS    .
SOURCE
  ORGANISM  .
FEATURES             Location/Qualifiers
     primer_bind     1..21
                     /Sequence="CGATGTACGGGCCAGATATAC" /%GC="52.4"
                     /Transferred_From="PC0037"
                     /Transferred_Similarity="100.00%"
                     /label="PC0037"
     promoter        43..1300
                     /ApEinfo_revcolor="#d6b295"
                     /ApEinfo_fwdcolor="#d6b295"
                     /label="EF-1a"
     misc_feature    43..72
                     /ApEinfo_revcolor="#faac61"
                     /ApEinfo_fwdcolor="#faac61"
                     /label="GH"
     misc_feature    46..60
                     /ApEinfo_revcolor="#c6c9d1"
                     /ApEinfo_fwdcolor="#c6c9d1"
                     /label="USER"
     mutation        complement(429..430)
                     /ApEinfo_revcolor="#f58a5e"
                     /ApEinfo_fwdcolor="#f58a5e"
                     /label="G insertion"
     primer_bind     complement(610..638)
                     /ApEinfo_revcolor="#faac61"
                     /ApEinfo_fwdcolor="#faac61"
                     /label="PC0043"
     primer_bind     683..702
                     /Sequence="GGCCAAGATCTGCACACTGG"
                     /Tm="61.3" /%GC="60.0"
                     /Hairpin_Tm="None"
                     /Self_Dimer_Tm="6.0"
                     /created_by="chenp"
                     /label="PC1506"
     primer_bind     684..703
                     /Sequence="GCCAAGATCTGCACACTGGT"
                     /Tm="60.6" /%GC="55.0"
                     /Hairpin_Tm="None"
                     /Self_Dimer_Tm="10.0"
                     /created_by="chenp"
                     /label="BP0033"
     primer_bind     1213..1234
                     /ApEinfo_revcolor="#d6b295"
                     /ApEinfo_fwdcolor="#d6b295"
                     /label="BP0132 (EF1a-For)"
     primer_bind     1217..1239
                     /Sequence="GCCCTTTTTGAGTTTGGATCTTG"
                     /Tm="58.7" /%GC="43.5"
                     /Hairpin_Tm="None"
                     /Self_Dimer_Tm="None"
                     /created_by="chenp"
                     /label="PC1507"
     misc_feature    1304..1315
                     /ApEinfo_revcolor="#c7b0e3"
                     /ApEinfo_fwdcolor="#c7b0e3"
                     /label="USER"
     primer_bind     complement(1306..1335)
                     /Sequence="ACGAATGCCATGGTGGCTCTAGAGGATCCC"
                     /Tm="70.7" /%GC="56.7"
                     /Hairpin_Tm="61.4"
                     /Self_Dimer_Tm="21.2"
                     /created_by="chenp"
                     /label="PC1509"
     regulatory      1319..1324
                     /ApEinfo_revcolor="#b1ff67"
                     /ApEinfo_fwdcolor="#b1ff67"
                     /modified_by="chenp"
                     /label="Kozak"
     USER            1322..1335
                     /created_by="chenp"
     primer_bind     1322..1350
                     /Sequence="ACCATGGCATTCGTGGCTGGTGTCATCCG"
                     /Tm="72.3" /%GC="58.6"
                     /Hairpin_Tm="52.6"
                     /Self_Dimer_Tm="13.0"
                     /created_by="chenp"
                     /label="PC1508"
     CDS             1325..3595
                     /created_by="chenp"
                     /modified_by="chenp"
                     /label="mMLH1 1-757 genscript codon"
     misc_feature    1330..3594
                     /Original_Bases="GAGTAGCGAAGACGTTATCAAAGAGTTCATGCGTTTCAAAG
                     TTCGTATGGAAGGTTCCGTTAACGGTCACGAGTTCGAAATCGAAGGTGAAGGTGAAGG
                     TCGTCCGTACGAAGGTACCCAGACCGCTAAACTGAAAGTTACCAAAGGTGGTCCGCTG
                     CCGTTCGCTTGGGACATCCTGTCCCCGCAGTTCCAGTACGGTTCCAAAGCTTACGTTA
                     AACACCCGGCTGACATCCCGGACTACCTGAAACTGTCCTTCCCGGAAGGTTTCAAATG
                     GGAACGTGTTATGAACTTCGAAGACGGTGGTGTTGTTACCGTTACCCAGGACTCCTCC
                     CTGCAAGACGGTGAGTTCATCTACAAAGTTAAACTGCGTGGTACCAACTTCCCGTCCG
                     ACGGTCCGGTTATGCAGAAAAAAACCATGGGTTGGGAAGCTTCCACCGAACGTATGTA
                     CCCGGAAGACGGTGCTCTGAAAGGTGAAATCAAAATGCGTCTGAAACTGAAAGACGGT
                     GGTCACTACGACGCTGAAGTTAAAACCACCTACATGGCTAAAAAACCGGTTCAGCTGC
                     CGGGTGCTTACAAAACCGACATCAAACTGGACATCACCTCCCACAACGAAGACTACAC
                     CATCGTTGAACAGTACGAACGTGCTGAAGGTCGTCACTCCACAGGTGC"
                     /label="GAGTAGCGAAGACGTTATCAAAGAGTTCATGCGTTTCAAAGTTCGTATGG
                     AAGGTTCCGTTAACGGTCACGAGTTCGAAATCGAAGGTGAAGGTGAAGGTCGTCCGTA
                     CGAAGGTACCCAGACCGCTAAACTGAAAGTTACCAAAGGTGGTCCGCTGCCGTTCGCT
                     TGGGACATCCTGTCCCCGCAGTTCCAGTACGGTTCCAAAGCTTACGTTAAACACCCGG
                     CTGACATCCCGGACTACCTGAAACTGTCCTTCCCGGAAGGTTTCAAATGGGAACGTGT
                     TATGAACTTCGAAGACGGTGGTGTTGTTACCGTTACCCAGGACTCCTCCCTGCAAGAC
                     GGTGAGTTCATCTACAAAGTTAAACTGCGTGGTACCAACTTCCCGTCCGACGGTCCGG
                     TTATGCAGAAAAAAACCATGGGTTGGGAAGCTTCCACCGAACGTATGTACCCGGAAGA
                     CGGTGCTCTGAAAGGTGAAATCAAAATGCGTCTGAAACTGAAAGACGGTGGTCACTAC
                     GACGCTGAAGTTAAAACCACCTACATGGCTAAAAAACCGGTTCAGCTGCCGGGTGCTT
                     ACAAAACCGACATCAAACTGGACATCACCTCCCACAACGAAGACTACACCATCGTTGA
                     ACAGTACGAACGTGCTGAAGGTCGTCACTCCACAGGTGC"
                     /note="Geneious type: Editing History Replacement"
     primer_bind     1852..1873
                     /Sequence="CCTTGAAGTGGTCGGACGATAC"
                     /Tm="60.7" /%GC="54.5"
                     /Hairpin_Tm="None"
                     /Self_Dimer_Tm="1.4"
                     /created_by="chenp"
                     /label="PC1512"
     primer_bind     2599..2618
                     /Sequence="GGCCACGAGAGAGGATGAAG"
                     /Tm="59.9" /%GC="60.0"
                     /Hairpin_Tm="45.5"
                     /Self_Dimer_Tm="None"
                     /created_by="chenp"
                     /label="PC1513"
     primer_bind     3292..3311
                     /Sequence="GCTGCCCATTTTCATCCTCC"
                     /Tm="59.3" /%GC="55.0"
                     /Hairpin_Tm="None"
                     /Self_Dimer_Tm="None"
                     /created_by="chenp"
                     /label="PC1514"
     Junction        join(3532,3553)
                     /Reads_using=3
                     /Reads_supporting_discovery=2
                     /Junction_Type="Deletion"
                     /Deletion_Size=20
                     /Junction_Source="3532+"
                     /Junction_Destination="3553+"
                     /ID="junction 1"
                     /label="junction 1"
     primer_bind     complement(3566..3603)
                     /Sequence="ACCGGTTAAAAAACTTTGTACAGATCAGGGAGATTGGC"
                     /Tm="63.2" /%GC="42.1"
                     /Hairpin_Tm="32.5"
                     /Self_Dimer_Tm="None"
                     /created_by="chenp"
                     /label="PC1511"
     USER            3589..3603
                     /created_by="chenp"
     primer_bind     3589..3625
                     /Sequence="AGTTTTTTAACCGGTCATCATCACCATCACCATTGAG"
                     /Tm="62.2" /%GC="40.5"
                     /Hairpin_Tm="29.8"
                     /Self_Dimer_Tm="4.2"
                     /created_by="chenp"
                     /label="PC1510"
     Terminator      3647..3874
                     /ApEinfo_revcolor="#ffef86"
                     /ApEinfo_fwdcolor="#ffef86"
                     /label="bGH_PA term"
     misc_feature    complement(3796..3820)
                     /ApEinfo_revcolor="#c7b0e3"
                     /ApEinfo_fwdcolor="#c7b0e3"
                     /label="ACK64"
     primer_bind     complement(3796..3820)
                     /ApEinfo_revcolor="#f58a5e"
                     /ApEinfo_fwdcolor="#f58a5e"
                     /label="ACK64 (end)"
     primer_bind     complement(3810..3829)
                     /ApEinfo_revcolor="#9eafd2"
                     /ApEinfo_fwdcolor="#9eafd2"
                     /label="438_bGH_QPCRR2"
     primer_bind     complement(3815..3833)
                     /ApEinfo_revcolor="#d6b295"
                     /ApEinfo_fwdcolor="#d6b295"
                     /label="439_bGH_QPCRR3"
     primer_bind     complement(3835..3854)
                     /ApEinfo_revcolor="#d59687"
                     /ApEinfo_fwdcolor="#d59687"
                     /label="437_bGH_QPCRR1"
     primer_bind     complement(3855..3874)
                     /ApEinfo_revcolor="#ffef86"
                     /ApEinfo_fwdcolor="#ffef86"
                     /label="920_bGH-BamHI-rev"
     primer_bind     3933..3959
                     /ApEinfo_revcolor="#84b0dc"
                     /ApEinfo_fwdcolor="#84b0dc"
                     /label="654_CAG_fwd"
     primer_bind     3941..3959
                     /ApEinfo_revcolor="#d59687"
                     /ApEinfo_fwdcolor="#d59687"
                     /label="NMG-1452"
     primer_bind     complement(3945..3961)
                     /ApEinfo_revcolor="#85dae9"
                     /ApEinfo_fwdcolor="#85dae9"
                     /label="M13-R (-26)"
     primer_bind     complement(3945..3961)
                     /ApEinfo_revcolor="#75c6a9"
                     /ApEinfo_fwdcolor="#75c6a9"
                     /label="QB0048 M13 Reverse"
     primer_bind     complement(3945..3961)
                     /ApEinfo_revcolor="#b4abac"
                     /ApEinfo_fwdcolor="#b4abac"
                     /label="Genewiz M13R"
     primer_bind     complement(3945..3961)
                     /ApEinfo_revcolor="#9eafd2"
                     /ApEinfo_fwdcolor="#9eafd2"
                     /label="Eton M13R Reverse"
     primer_bind     complement(3958..3981)
                     /ApEinfo_revcolor="#c6c9d1"
                     /ApEinfo_fwdcolor="#c6c9d1"
                     /label="M13-R (-46)"
     primer_bind     complement(3958..3981)
                     /ApEinfo_revcolor="#84b0dc"
                     /ApEinfo_fwdcolor="#84b0dc"
                     /label="QB0108 Tac promoter"
     primer_bind     complement(3958..3980)
                     /ApEinfo_revcolor="#84b0dc"
                     /ApEinfo_fwdcolor="#84b0dc"
                     /label="QB0050 M13/pUC Reverse"
     Promoter        complement(3994..4023)
                     /ApEinfo_revcolor="#c6c9d1"
                     /ApEinfo_fwdcolor="#c6c9d1"
                     /label="lac prom"
     primer_bind     4020..4050
                     /ApEinfo_revcolor="#b1ff67"
                     /ApEinfo_fwdcolor="#b1ff67"
                     /label="NMG-850"
     primer_bind     complement(4030..4049)
                     /ApEinfo_revcolor="#b1ff67"
                     /ApEinfo_fwdcolor="#b1ff67"
                     /label="Lac-F (EtonSeq)"
     primer_bind     complement(4030..4049)
                     /ApEinfo_revcolor="#85dae9"
                     /ApEinfo_fwdcolor="#85dae9"
                     /label="836_Lac-F"
     misc_feature    complement(4038..4062)
                     /ApEinfo_revcolor="#f58a5e"
                     /ApEinfo_fwdcolor="#f58a5e"
                     /label="ACK32"
     primer_bind     4038..4062
                     /ApEinfo_revcolor="#75c6a9"
                     /ApEinfo_fwdcolor="#75c6a9"
                     /label="ACK21"
     primer_bind     complement(4038..4062)
                     /ApEinfo_revcolor="#75c6a9"
                     /ApEinfo_fwdcolor="#75c6a9"
                     /label="ACK-32"
     primer_bind     4096..4122
                     /ApEinfo_revcolor="#c7b0e3"
                     /ApEinfo_fwdcolor="#c7b0e3"
                     /label="NMG-1101"
     primer_bind     complement(4176..4193)
                     /ApEinfo_revcolor="#84b0dc"
                     /ApEinfo_fwdcolor="#84b0dc"
                     /label="QB0039 L4440"
     primer_bind     complement(4228..4247)
                     /ApEinfo_revcolor="#ff9ccd"
                     /ApEinfo_fwdcolor="#ff9ccd"
                     /label="VR"
     primer_bind     complement(4317..4338)
                     /ApEinfo_revcolor="#c6c9d1"
                     /ApEinfo_fwdcolor="#c6c9d1"
                     /label="11_pFYF_Seq_Rev"
     misc_feature    complement(4332..4951)
                     /ApEinfo_revcolor="#c7b0e3"
                     /ApEinfo_fwdcolor="#c7b0e3"
                     /label="pBR322 origin"
     primer_bind     4347..4371
                     /ApEinfo_revcolor="#84b0dc"
                     /ApEinfo_fwdcolor="#84b0dc"
                     /label="ACK10"
     primer_bind     complement(4408..4427)
                     /ApEinfo_revcolor="#b1ff67"
                     /ApEinfo_fwdcolor="#b1ff67"
                     /label="BR322-F"
     misc_feature    4543
                     /label="/ApEinfo_revcolor=#85dae9
                     /ApEinfo_fwdcolor=#85dae9"
     primer_bind     4555..4582
                     /ApEinfo_revcolor="#b7e6d7"
                     /ApEinfo_fwdcolor="#b7e6d7"
                     /label="NMG-851"
     primer_bind     4570..4588
                     /ApEinfo_revcolor="#b4abac"
                     /ApEinfo_fwdcolor="#b4abac"
                     /label="QB0766 RepO-F"
     primer_bind     complement(4645..4671)
                     /ApEinfo_revcolor="#ffef86"
                     /ApEinfo_fwdcolor="#ffef86"
                     /label="NMG-309"
     primer_bind     4667..4686
                     /ApEinfo_revcolor="#75c6a9"
                     /ApEinfo_fwdcolor="#75c6a9"
                     /label="833_BR322-rev1"
     primer_bind     complement(4695..4714)
                     /ApEinfo_revcolor="#9eafd2"
                     /ApEinfo_fwdcolor="#9eafd2"
                     /label="QB0767 RepO-R"
     misc_feature    4788
                     /ApEinfo_revcolor="#d59687"
                     /ApEinfo_fwdcolor="#d59687"
                     /label="G"
     primer_bind     4848..4872
                     /ApEinfo_revcolor="#d6b295"
                     /ApEinfo_fwdcolor="#d6b295"
                     /label="ACK11"
     primer_bind     complement(4848..4867)
                     /ApEinfo_revcolor="#85dae9"
                     /ApEinfo_fwdcolor="#85dae9"
                     /label="832_BR322-fwd1"
     primer_bind     5098..5126
                     /ApEinfo_revcolor="#f8d3a9"
                     /ApEinfo_fwdcolor="#f8d3a9"
                     /label="NMG-853"
     Marker          complement(5106..5966)
                     /ApEinfo_revcolor="#d6b295"
                     /ApEinfo_fwdcolor="#d6b295"
                     /label="amp marker"
     primer_bind     5256..5285
                     /ApEinfo_revcolor="#c7b0e3"
                     /ApEinfo_fwdcolor="#c7b0e3"
                     /label="NMG-584"
     primer_bind     5347..5371
                     /ApEinfo_revcolor="#d59687"
                     /ApEinfo_fwdcolor="#d59687"
                     /label="ACK12"
     primer_bind     5455..5481
                     /ApEinfo_revcolor="#f58a5e"
                     /ApEinfo_fwdcolor="#f58a5e"
                     /label="NMG-1102"
     primer_bind     5512..5531
                     /ApEinfo_revcolor="#f58a5e"
                     /ApEinfo_fwdcolor="#f58a5e"
                     /label="ACK563"
     primer_bind     5630..5658
                     /ApEinfo_revcolor="#b7e6d7"
                     /ApEinfo_fwdcolor="#b7e6d7"
                     /label="NMG-854"
     primer_bind     5729..5748
                     /ApEinfo_revcolor="#85dae9"
                     /ApEinfo_fwdcolor="#85dae9"
                     /label="QB0005 Amp-R"
     primer_bind     5790..5819
                     /ApEinfo_revcolor="#d59687"
                     /ApEinfo_fwdcolor="#d59687"
                     /label="NMG-585"
     primer_bind     complement(5814..5841)
                     /ApEinfo_revcolor="#d59687"
                     /ApEinfo_fwdcolor="#d59687"
                     /label="562_Amp_Fwd"
     primer_bind     5814..5841
                     /ApEinfo_revcolor="#d59687"
                     /ApEinfo_fwdcolor="#d59687"
                     /label="563_Amp_Rev"
     primer_bind     5847..5871
                     /ApEinfo_revcolor="#c6c9d1"
                     /ApEinfo_fwdcolor="#c6c9d1"
                     /label="ACK13"
     primer_bind     5948..5977
                     /ApEinfo_revcolor="#faac61"
                     /ApEinfo_fwdcolor="#faac61"
                     /label="NMG-396"
     primer_bind     6005..6027
                     /ApEinfo_revcolor="#75c6a9"
                     /ApEinfo_fwdcolor="#75c6a9"
                     /label="NMG-1469"
     Promoter        complement(6008..6036)
                     /ApEinfo_revcolor="#b7e6d7"
                     /ApEinfo_fwdcolor="#b7e6d7"
                     /label="amp prom"
     primer_bind     6021..6047
                     /ApEinfo_revcolor="#ff9ccd"
                     /ApEinfo_fwdcolor="#ff9ccd"
                     /label="NMG-1103"
     primer_bind     6080..6097
                     /ApEinfo_revcolor="#d59687"
                     /ApEinfo_fwdcolor="#d59687"
                     /label="QB0090 pQE promoter"
     primer_bind     6087..6115
                     /ApEinfo_revcolor="#85dae9"
                     /ApEinfo_fwdcolor="#85dae9"
                     /label="NMG-838"
     primer_bind     complement(6150..6169)
                     /ApEinfo_revcolor="#b4abac"
                     /ApEinfo_fwdcolor="#b4abac"
                     /label="QB0092 pRS-marker"
ORIGIN
        1 cgatgtacgg gccagatata cgcgttgaca ttgattattg actgcaaaga tggataaagt
       61 tttaaacaga gaggaatctt tgcagctaat ggaccttcta ggtcttgaaa ggagtgggaa
      121 ttggctccgg tgcccgtcag tgggcagagc gcacatcgcc cacagtcccc gagaagttgg
      181 ggggaggggt cggcaattga accggtgcct agagaaggtg gcgcggggta aactgggaaa
      241 gtgatgtcgt gtactggctc cgcctttttc ccgagggtgg gggagaaccg tatataagtg
      301 cagtagtcgc cgtgaacgtt ctttttcgca acgggtttgc cgccagaaca caggtaagtg
      361 ccgtgtgtgg ttcccgcggg cctggcctct ttacgggtta tggcccttgc gtgccttgaa
      421 ttacttccac tggctgcagt acgtgattct tgatcccgag cttcgggttg gaagtgggtg
      481 ggagagttcg aggccttgcg cttaaggagc cccttcgcct cgtgcttgag ttgaggcctg
      541 gcctgggcgc tggggccgcc gcgtgcgaat ctggtggcac cttcgcgcct gtctcgctgc
      601 tttcgataag tctctagcca tttaaaattt ttgatgacct gctgcgacgc tttttttctg
      661 gcaagatagt cttgtaaatg cgggccaaga tctgcacact ggtatttcgg tttttggggc
      721 cgcgggcggc gacggggccc gtgcgtccca gcgcacatgt tcggcgaggc ggggcctgcg
      781 agcgcggcca ccgagaatcg gacgggggta gtctcaagct ggccggcctg ctctggtgcc
      841 tggcctcgcg ccgccgtgta tcgccccgcc ctgggcggca aggctggccc ggtcggcacc
      901 agttgcgtga gcggaaagat ggccgcttcc cggccctgct gcagggagct caaaatggag
      961 gacgcggcgc tcgggagagc gggcgggtga gtcacccaca caaaggaaaa gggcctttcc
     1021 gtcctcagcc gtcgcttcat gtgactccac ggagtaccgg gcgccgtcca ggcacctcga
     1081 ttagttctcg agcttttgga gtacgtcgtc tttaggttgg ggggaggggt tttatgcgat
     1141 ggagtttccc cacactgagt gggtggagac tgaagttagg ccagcttggc acttgatgta
     1201 attctccttg gaatttgccc tttttgagtt tggatcttgg ttcattctca agcctcagac
     1261 agtggttcaa agtttttttc ttccatttca ggtgtcgtga cgtacgggat cctctagagc
     1321 caccatggca ttcgtggctg gtgtcatccg ccgtcttgat gagactgtcg tcaacagaat
     1381 tgccgcagga gaagtcatcc agcgtccagc caacgccatc aaggaaatga tcgaaaactg
     1441 tctggatgcc aagagcacaa acatacaagt tgtggtgaag gagggtggcc tcaaactcat
     1501 tcagatccaa gacaacggca cgggaattag aaaagaagac ctggacattg tgtgcgagcg
     1561 cttcacaacc tctaaattgc agacatttga ggacctggca agcatcagta cttatggctt
     1621 ccgaggggag gctctggcct ccataagcca tgtggctcac gtgaccatca cgacaaaaac
     1681 ggctgatgga aagtgcgcat accgtgcatc ctactcggat gggaaactac aggcccctcc
     1741 aaaaccttgt gccggcaacc agggcacact catcactgtt gaagatttgt tctacaacat
     1801 tatcacacgg cggaaggctt taaagaatcc aagtgaggaa tatgggaaga tccttgaagt
     1861 ggtcggacga tactctatcc acaactctgg gatttccttc tctgtgaaga agcaaggtga
     1921 aactgtttct gatgtgcgca ccttgcccaa tgctaccact gtggacaata ttcgcagcat
     1981 ctttgggaat gcggtctctc gagagctcat tgaggttgga tgtgaggaca agacactggc
     2041 tttcaagatg aatggctaca tttccaatgc caactacagc gttaaaaagt gtatcttcct
     2101 gctgtttatc aaccataggc tggtggagtc agctgcactc cgaaaagcca tagagacagt
     2161 atatgctgca tacttgccca aaaacacgca tccattcctc tacctgtcgc tagaaatctc
     2221 ccctcagaac gtcgatgtca atgtccaccc caccaagcat gaagttcact tccttcatga
     2281 ggaatcaata ctgcaaagag tgcagcaaca tatagaaagc aaattactgg gttccaacag
     2341 ttcaagaatg tatttcaccc agactcttct gcctggtctg gcaggcccta gtggagaagc
     2401 agcacggccg accactggag tggcctcaag cagtaccagt ggttctggag acaaagtgta
     2461 tgcctaccag atggtcagga cagactctcg ggagcagaag ctcgacgctt ttttacagcc
     2521 tgtgtcaagc ctgggaccct cccagccaca agatcctgcc ccggtaaggg gagccaggac
     2581 agaaggctcc ccagagcggg ccacgagaga ggatgaagag atgctggcgc tcccagcgcc
     2641 agctgaggcc gcagctgaat ctgagaatct ggagagagag tctctgatgg agacctccga
     2701 tgcagcccag aaagctgcac ccacatcatc tccaggctct tcaaggaaaa ggcacagaga
     2761 agactctgat gtagagatgg tcgaaaatgc atcagggaaa gaaatgacag ctgcctgcta
     2821 cccgcgtagg agaattataa acctgacaag tgtgttatcg ttgcaggagg agattagtga
     2881 aaggtgccac gaaaccttga gagagatgct gaggaatcat agctttgtgg gctgtgtgaa
     2941 cccccaatgg gccctggctc agcaccagac caaactatat ttgcttaata ctaccaagct
     3001 gtcagaagaa ctgttctatc agatactcat ttatgacttt gccaactttg gagttttgcg
     3061 gctgagcgag cccgcgccac tctttgacct agccatgctt gctctggaca gccctgaaag
     3121 tggctggact gaagatgacg gcccgaagga agggttggct gagtatattg tagaatttct
     3181 gaagaagaaa gcagagatgc tcgccgacta cttctccgta gagatcgacg aggagggcaa
     3241 tcttatcgga ttacctctcc tcatagactc ttatgtgccc cctttggagg ggctgcccat
     3301 tttcatcctc cgcctcgcta ctgaagtaaa ctgggatgag gagaaggagt gcttcgagag
     3361 tcttagtaaa gagtgtgcaa tgttttatag cattaggaag cagtacatcc tggaagagtc
     3421 cacactgtct gggcagcagt cagacatgcc tggtagcacc agcaagccat ggaagtggac
     3481 tgtggagcac atcatctaca aggccttccg gtcccacctg cttcctccca agcactttac
     3541 cgaggatggg aatgtgctcc agctggccaa tctccctgat ctgtacaaag ttttttaacc
     3601 ggtcatcatc accatcacca ttgagtttaa acccgctgat cagcctcgac tgtgccttct
     3661 agttgccagc catctgttgt ttgcccctcc cccgtgcctt ccttgaccct ggaaggtgcc
     3721 actcccactg tcctttccta ataaaatgag gaaattgcat cgcattgtct gagtaggtgt
     3781 cattctattc tggggggtgg ggtggggcag gacagcaagg gggaggattg ggaagacaat
     3841 agcaggcatg ctggggatgc ggtgggctct atggcttctg aggcggaaag aaccagctgg
     3901 ggctcgatac cgtcgacctc tagctagagc ttggcgtaat catggtcata gctgtttcct
     3961 gtgtgaaatt gttatccgct cacaattcca cacaacatac gagccggaag cataaagtgt
     4021 aaagcctagg gtgcctaatg agtgagctaa ctcacattaa ttgcgttgcg ctcactgccc
     4081 gctttccagt cgggaaacct gtcgtgccag ctgcattaat gaatcggcca acgcgcgggg
     4141 agaggcggtt tgcgtattgg gcgctcttcc gcttcctcgc tcactgactc gctgcgctcg
     4201 gtcgttcggc tgcggcgagc ggtatcagct cactcaaagg cggtaatacg gttatccaca
     4261 gaatcagggg ataacgcagg aaagaacatg tgagcaaaag gccagcaaaa ggccaggaac
     4321 cgtaaaaagg ccgcgttgct ggcgtttttc cataggctcc gcccccctga cgagcatcac
     4381 aaaaatcgac gctcaagtca gaggtggcga aacccgacag gactataaag ataccaggcg
     4441 tttccccctg gaagctccct cgtgcgctct cctgttccga ccctgccgct taccggatac
     4501 ctgtccgcct ttctcccttc gggaagcgtg gcgctttctc atagctcacg ctgtaggtat
     4561 ctcagttcgg tgtaggtcgt tcgctccaag ctgggctgtg tgcacgaacc ccccgttcag
     4621 cccgaccgct gcgccttatc cggtaactat cgtcttgagt ccaacccggt aagacacgac
     4681 ttatcgccac tggcagcagc cactggtaac aggattagca gagcgaggta tgtaggcggt
     4741 gctacagagt tcttgaagtg gtggcctaac tacggctaca ctagaagaac agtatttggt
     4801 atctgcgctc tgctgaagcc agttaccttc ggaaaaagag ttggtagctc ttgatccggc
     4861 aaacaaacca ccgctggtag cggtggtttt tttgtttgca agcagcagat tacgcgcaga
     4921 aaaaaaggat ctcaagaaga tcctttgatc ttttctacgg ggtctgacgc tcagtggaac
     4981 gaaaactcac gttaagggat tttggtcatg agattatcaa aaaggatctt cacctagatc
     5041 cttttaaatt aaaaatgaag ttttaaatca atctaaagta tatatgagta aacttggtct
     5101 gacagttacc aatgcttaat cagtgaggca cctatctcag cgatctgtct atttcgttca
     5161 tccatagttg cctgactccc cgtcgtgtag ataactacga tacgggaggg cttaccatct
     5221 ggccccagtg ctgcaatgat accgcgagac ccacgctcac cggctccaga tttatcagca
     5281 ataaaccagc cagccggaag ggccgagcgc agaagtggtc ctgcaacttt atccgcctcc
     5341 atccagtcta ttaattgttg ccgggaagct agagtaagta gttcgccagt taatagtttg
     5401 cgcaacgttg ttgccattgc tacaggcatc gtggtgtcac gctcgtcgtt tggtatggct
     5461 tcattcagct ccggttccca acgatcaagg cgagttacat gatcccccat gttgtgcaaa
     5521 aaagcggtta gctccttcgg tcctccgatc gttgtcagaa gtaagttggc cgcagtgtta
     5581 tcactcatgg ttatggcagc actgcataat tctcttactg tcatgccatc cgtaagatgc
     5641 ttttctgtga ctggtgagta ctcaaccaag tcattctgag aatagtgtat gcggcgaccg
     5701 agttgctctt gcccggcgtc aatacgggat aataccgcgc cacatagcag aactttaaaa
     5761 gtgctcatca ttggaaaacg ttcttcgggg cgaaaactct caaggatctt accgctgttg
     5821 agatccagtt cgatgtaacc cactcgtgca cccaactgat cttcagcatc ttttactttc
     5881 accagcgttt ctgggtgagc aaaaacagga aggcaaaatg ccgcaaaaaa gggaataagg
     5941 gcgacacgga aatgttgaat actcatactc ttcctttttc aatattattg aagcatttat
     6001 cagggttatt gtctcatgag cggatacata tttgaatgta tttagaaaaa taaacaaata
     6061 ggggttccgc gcacatttcc ccgaaaagtg ccacctgacg tcgacggatc gggagatcga
     6121 tctcccgatc ccctagggtc gactctcagt acaatctgct ctgatgccgc atagttaagc
     6181 cagtatctgc tccctgcttg tgtgttggag gtcgctgagt agtgcgcgag caaaatttaa
     6241 gctacaacaa ggcaaggctt gaccgacaat tgcatgaaga atctgcttag ggttaggcgt
     6301 tttgcgctgc ttcg
//
