Features (pLannotate 1.2.2; 15 found; start..end, strand, type, name):
    101..117     +  enhancer       CMV enhancer (fragment): human cytomegalovirus immediate early enhancer
    124..190     +  CDS            small t antigen (fragment): SV40 (simian virus 40) small t antigen
    197..1375    +  promoter       EF-1α promoter: strong constitutive promoter for human elongation factor EF-1α
   1400..3670    +  CDS            Mlh1: MLH1_MOUSE - Experimental evidence at protein level: Swiss-Prot protein existence level 1. Heterodimerizes with Pms2 to form MutL alpha, a component of the post-replicative DNA mismatch repair system (MMR). DNA repair is initiated by MutS alpha (Msh2-Msh6) or MutS beta (MSH2-MSH3) binding to a dsDNA mismatch, then MutL alpha is recruited to the heteroduplex. Assembly of the MutL-MutS-heteroduplex ternary complex in presence of RFC and PCNA is sufficient to activate endonuclease activity of Pms2. It introduces single-strand breaks near the mismatch and thus generates new entry points for the ex
   3725..3949    +  polyA_signal   bGH poly(A) signal: bovine growth hormone polyadenylation signal
   3953..3974    +  promoter       SV40 promoter (fragment): SV40 enhancer and early promoter
   3979..3995    +  misc_feature   MCS (fragment): pBluescript multiple cloning site
   4044..4060    -  protein_bind   lac operator: The lac repressor binds to the lac operator to inhibit transcription in E. coli. This inhibition can be relieved by adding lactose or isopropyl-β-D-thiogalactopyranoside (IPTG). lac repressor encoded by lacI
   4068..4098    -  promoter       lac promoter: promoter for the E. coli lac operon
   4113..4134    -  protein_bind   CAP binding site: CAP binding activates transcription in the presence of cAMP. E. coli catabolite activator protein
   4147..4239    -  CDS            lacI (fragment): lac repressor; lacI; The lac repressor binds to the lac operator to inhibit transcription in E. coli. This inhibition can be relieved by adding lactose or isopropyl-β-D-thiogalactopyranoside (IPTG).
   4422..5010    -  rep_origin     ori: high-copy-number ColE1/pMB1/pBR322/pUC origin of replication
   5181..6041    -  CDS            AmpR: β-lactamase; bla; confers resistance to ampicillin, carbenicillin, and related antibiotics
   6042..6146    -  promoter       AmpR promoter: bla
   6217..6261    -  misc_feature   bom (fragment): basis of mobility region from pBR322
>Addgene plasmid #174825 | pEF1a-mMLH1dn | addgene full sequence | sequence record 343632 | Addgene NGS Result
GCTACAACAAGGCAAGGCTTGACCGACAATTGCATGAAGAATCTGCTTAGGGTTAGGCGTTTTGCGCTGC
TTCGCGATGTACGGGCCAGATATACGCGTTGACATTGATTATTGACTGCAAAGATGGATAAAGTTTTAAA
CAGAGAGGAATCTTTGCAGCTAATGGACCTTCTAGGTCTTGAAAGGAGTGGGAATTGGCTCCGGTGCCCG
TCAGTGGGCAGAGCGCACATCGCCCACAGTCCCCGAGAAGTTGGGGGGAGGGGTCGGCAATTGAACCGGT
GCCTAGAGAAGGTGGCGCGGGGTAAACTGGGAAAGTGATGTCGTGTACTGGCTCCGCCTTTTTCCCGAGG
GTGGGGGAGAACCGTATATAAGTGCAGTAGTCGCCGTGAACGTTCTTTTTCGCAACGGGTTTGCCGCCAG
AACACAGGTAAGTGCCGTGTGTGGTTCCCGCGGGCCTGGCCTCTTTACGGGTTATGGCCCTTGCGTGCCT
TGAATTACTTCCACCTGGCTGCAGTACGTGATTCTTGATCCCGAGCTTCGGGTTGGAAGTGGGTGGGAGA
GTTCGAGGCCTTGCGCTTAAGGAGCCCCTTCGCCTCGTGCTTGAGTTGAGGCCTGGCCTGGGCGCTGGGG
CCGCCGCGTGCGAATCTGGTGGCACCTTCGCGCCTGTCTCGCTGCTTTCGATAAGTCTCTAGCCATTTAA
AATTTTTGATGACCTGCTGCGACGCTTTTTTTCTGGCAAGATAGTCTTGTAAATGCGGGCCAAGATCTGC
ACACTGGTATTTCGGTTTTTGGGGCCGCGGGCGGCGACGGGGCCCGTGCGTCCCAGCGCACATGTTCGGC
GAGGCGGGGCCTGCGAGCGCGGCCACCGAGAATCGGACGGGGGTAGTCTCAAGCTGGCCGGCCTGCTCTG
GTGCCTGGCCTCGCGCCGCCGTGTATCGCCCCGCCCTGGGCGGCAAGGCTGGCCCGGTCGGCACCAGTTG
CGTGAGCGGAAAGATGGCCGCTTCCCGGCCCTGCTGCAGGGAGCTCAAAATGGAGGACGCGGCGCTCGGG
AGAGCGGGCGGGTGAGTCACCCACACAAAGGAAAAGGGCCTTTCCGTCCTCAGCCGTCGCTTCATGTGAC
TCCACGGAGTACCGGGCGCCGTCCAGGCACCTCGATTAGTTCTCGAGCTTTTGGAGTACGTCGTCTTTAG
GTTGGGGGGAGGGGTTTTATGCGATGGAGTTTCCCCACACTGAGTGGGTGGAGACTGAAGTTAGGCCAGC
TTGGCACTTGATGTAATTCTCCTTGGAATTTGCCCTTTTTGAGTTTGGATCTTGGTTCATTCTCAAGCCT
CAGACAGTGGTTCAAAGTTTTTTTCTTCCATTTCAGGTGTCGTGACGTACGGGATCCTCTAGAGCCACCA
TGGCATTCGTGGCTGGTGTCATCCGCCGTCTTGATGAGACTGTCGTCAACAGAATTGCCGCAGGAGAAGT
CATCCAGCGTCCAGCCAACGCCATCAAGGAAATGATCGAAAACTGTCTGGATGCCAAGAGCACAAACATA
CAAGTTGTGGTGAAGGAGGGTGGCCTCAAACTCATTCAGATCCAAGACAACGGCACGGGAATTAGAAAAG
AAGACCTGGACATTGTGTGCGAGCGCTTCACAACCTCTAAATTGCAGACATTTGAGGACCTGGCAAGCAT
CAGTACTTATGGCTTCCGAGGGGAGGCTCTGGCCTCCATAAGCCATGTGGCTCACGTGACCATCACGACA
AAAACGGCTGATGGAAAGTGCGCATACCGTGCATCCTACTCGGATGGGAAACTACAGGCCCCTCCAAAAC
CTTGTGCCGGCAACCAGGGCACACTCATCACTGTTGAAGATTTGTTCTACAACATTATCACACGGCGGAA
GGCTTTAAAGAATCCAAGTGAGGAATATGGGAAGATCCTTGAAGTGGTCGGACGATACTCTATCCACAAC
TCTGGGATTTCCTTCTCTGTGAAGAAGCAAGGTGAAACTGTTTCTGATGTGCGCACCTTGCCCAATGCTA
CCACTGTGGACAATATTCGCAGCATCTTTGGGAATGCGGTCTCTCGAGAGCTCATTGAGGTTGGATGTGA
GGACAAGACACTGGCTTTCAAGATGAATGGCTACATTTCCAATGCCAACTACAGCGTTAAAAAGTGTATC
TTCCTGCTGTTTATCAACCATAGGCTGGTGGAGTCAGCTGCACTCCGAAAAGCCATAGAGACAGTATATG
CTGCATACTTGCCCAAAAACACGCATCCATTCCTCTACCTGTCGCTAGAAATCTCCCCTCAGAACGTCGA
TGTCAATGTCCACCCCACCAAGCATGAAGTTCACTTCCTTCATGAGGAATCAATACTGCAAAGAGTGCAG
CAACATATAGAAAGCAAATTACTGGGTTCCAACAGTTCAAGAATGTATTTCACCCAGACTCTTCTGCCTG
GTCTGGCAGGCCCTAGTGGAGAAGCAGCACGGCCGACCACTGGAGTGGCCTCAAGCAGTACCAGTGGTTC
TGGAGACAAAGTGTATGCCTACCAGATGGTCAGGACAGACTCTCGGGAGCAGAAGCTCGACGCTTTTTTA
CAGCCTGTGTCAAGCCTGGGACCCTCCCAGCCACAAGATCCTGCCCCGGTAAGGGGAGCCAGGACAGAAG
GCTCCCCAGAGCGGGCCACGAGAGAGGATGAAGAGATGCTGGCGCTCCCAGCGCCAGCTGAGGCCGCAGC
TGAATCTGAGAATCTGGAGAGAGAGTCTCTGATGGAGACCTCCGATGCAGCCCAGAAAGCTGCACCCACA
TCATCTCCAGGCTCTTCAAGGAAAAGGCACAGAGAAGACTCTGATGTAGAGATGGTCGAAAATGCATCAG
GGAAAGAAATGACAGCTGCCTGCTACCCGCGTAGGAGAATTATAAACCTGACAAGTGTGTTATCGTTGCA
GGAGGAGATTAGTGAAAGGTGCCACGAAACCTTGAGAGAGATGCTGAGGAATCATAGCTTTGTGGGCTGT
GTGAACCCCCAATGGGCCCTGGCTCAGCACCAGACCAAACTATATTTGCTTAATACTACCAAGCTGTCAG
AAGAACTGTTCTATCAGATACTCATTTATGACTTTGCCAACTTTGGAGTTTTGCGGCTGAGCGAGCCCGC
GCCACTCTTTGACCTAGCCATGCTTGCTCTGGACAGCCCTGAAAGTGGCTGGACTGAAGATGACGGCCCG
AAGGAAGGGTTGGCTGAGTATATTGTAGAATTTCTGAAGAAGAAAGCAGAGATGCTCGCCGACTACTTCT
CCGTAGAGATCGACGAGGAGGGCAATCTTATCGGATTACCTCTCCTCATAGACTCTTATGTGCCCCCTTT
GGAGGGGCTGCCCATTTTCATCCTCCGCCTCGCTACTGAAGTAAACTGGGATGAGGAGAAGGAGTGCTTC
GAGAGTCTTAGTAAAGAGTGTGCAATGTTTTATAGCATTAGGAAGCAGTACATCCTGGAAGAGTCCACAC
TGTCTGGGCAGCAGTCAGACATGCCTGGTAGCACCAGCAAGCCATGGAAGTGGACTGTGGAGCACATCAT
CTACAAGGCCTTCCGGTCCCACCTGCTTCCTCCCAAGCACTTTACCGAGGATGGGAATGTGCTCCAGCTG
GCCAATCTCCCTGATCTGTACAAAGTTTTTTAACCGGTCATCATCACCATCACCATTGAGTTTAAACCCG
CTGATCAGCCTCGACTGTGCCTTCTAGTTGCCAGCCATCTGTTGTTTGCCCCTCCCCCGTGCCTTCCTTG
ACCCTGGAAGGTGCCACTCCCACTGTCCTTTCCTAATAAAATGAGAAAATTGCATCGCATTGTCTGAGTA
GGTGTCATTCTATTCTGGGGGGTGGGGTGGGGCAGGACAGCAAGGGGGAGGATTGGGAAGACAATAGCAG
GCATGCTGGGGATGCGGTGGGCTCTATGGCTTCTGAGGCGGAAAGAACCAGCTGGGGCTCGATACCGTCG
ACCTCTAGCTAGAGCTTGGCGTAATCATGGTCATAGCTGTTTCCTGTGTGAAATTGTTATCCGCTCACAA
TTCCACACAACATACGAGCCGGAAGCATAAAGTGTAAAGCCTAGGGTGCCTAATGAGTGAGCTAACTCAC
ATTAATTGCGTTGCGCTCACTGCCCGCTTTCCAGTCGGGAAACCTGTCGTGCCAGCTGCATTAATGAATC
GGCCAACGCGCGGGGAGAGGCGGTTTGCGTATTGGGCGCTCTTCCGCTTCCTCGCTCACTGACTCGCTGC
GCTCGGTCGTTCGGCTGCGGCGAGCGGTATCAGCTCACTCAAAGGCGGTAATACGGTTATCCACAGAATC
AGGGGATAACGCAGGAAAGAACATGTGAGCAAAAGGCCAGCAAAAGGCCAGGAACCGTAAAAAGGCCGCG
TTGCTGGCGTTTTTCCATAGGCTCCGCCCCCCTGACGAGCATCACAAAAATCGACGCTCAAGTCAGAGGT
GGCGAAACCCGACAGGACTATAAAGATACCAGGCGTTTCCCCCTGGAAGCTCCCTCGTGCGCTCTCCTGT
TCCGACCCTGCCGCTTACCGGATACCTGTCCGCCTTTCTCCCTTCGGGAAGCGTGGCGCTTTCTCATAGC
TCACGCTGTAGGTATCTCAGTTCGGTGTAGGTCGTTCGCTCCAAGCTGGGCTGTGTGCACGAACCCCCCG
TTCAGCCCGACCGCTGCGCCTTATCCGGTAACTATCGTCTTGAGTCCAACCCGGTAAGACACGACTTATC
GCCACTGGCAGCAGCCACTGGTAACAGGATTAGCAGAGCGAGGTATGTAGGCGGTGCTACAGAGTTCTTG
AAGTGGTGGCCTAACTACGGCTACACTAGAAGAACAGTATTTGGTATCTGCGCTCTGCTGAAGCCAGTTA
CCTTCGGAAAAAGAGTTGGTAGCTCTTGATCCGGCAAACAAACCACCGCTGGTAGCGGTGGTTTTTTTGT
TTGCAAGCAGCAGATTACGCGCAGAAAAAAAGGATCTCAAGAAGATCCTTTGATCTTTTCTACGGGGTCT
GACACTCAGTGGAACGAAAACTCACGTTAAGGGATTTTGGTCATGAGATTATCAAAAAGGATCTTCACCT
AGATCCTTTTAAATTAAAAATGAAGTTTTAAATCAATCTAAAGTATATATGAGTAAACTTGGTCTGACAG
TTACCAATGCTTAATCAGTGAGGCACCTATCTCAGCGATCTGTCTATTTCGTTCATCCATAGTTGCCTGA
CTCCCCGTCGTGTAGATAACTACGATACGGGAGGGCTTACCATCTGGCCCCAGTGCTGCAATGATACCGC
GAGACCCACGCTCACCGGCTCCAGATTTATCAGCAATAAACCAGCCAGCCGGAAGGGCCGAGCGCAGAAG
TGGTCCTGCAACTTTATCCGCCTCCATCCAGTCTATTAATTGTTGCCGGGAAGCTAGAGTAAGTAGTTCG
CCAGTTAATAGTTTGCGCAACGTTGTTGCCATTGCTACAGGCATCGTGGTGTCACGCTCGTCGTTTGGTA
TGGCTTCATTCAGCTCCGGTTCCCAACGATCAAGGCGAGTTACATGATCCCCCATGTTGTGCAAAAAAGC
GGTTAGCTCCTTCGGTCCTCCGATCGTTGTCAGAAGTAAGTTGGCCGCAGTGTTATCACTCATGGTTATG
GCAGCACTGCATAATTCTCTTACTGTCATGCCATCCGTAAGATGCTTTTCTGTGACTGGTGAGTACTCAA
CCAAGTCATTCTGAGAATAGTGTATGCGGCGACCGAGTTGCTCTTGCCCGGCGTCAATACGGGATAATAC
CGCGCCACATAGCAGAACTTTAAAAGTGCTCATCATTGGAAAACGTTCTTCGGGGCGAAAACTCTCAAGG
ATCTTACCGCTGTTGAGATCCAGTTCGATGTAACCCACTCGTGCACCCAACTGATCTTCAGCATCTTTTA
CTTTCACCAGCGTTTCTGGGTGAGCAAAAACAGGAAGGCAAAATGCCGCAAAAAAGGGAATAAGGGCGAC
ACGGAAATGTTGAATACTCATACTCTTCCTTTTTCAATATTATTGAAGCATTTATCAGGGTTATTGTCTC
ATGAGCGGATACATATTTGAATGTATTTAGAAAAATAAACAAATAGGGGTTCCGCGCACATTTCCCCGAA
AAGTGCCACCTGACGTCGACGGATCGGGAGATCGATCTCCCGATCCCCTAGGGTCGACTCTCAGTACAAT
CTGCTCTGATGCCGCATAGTTAAGCCAGTATCTGCTCCCTGCTTGTGTGTTGGAGGTCGCTGAGTAGTGC
GCGAGCAAAATTTAA
